Addgene plasmid #84081: Gma-pCAMBIA-1301-STTM396
Purpose: Disturb the expression of miR396 in soybean
Depositing lab: Guiliang Tang. Depositing organization: Michigan Technological University. Publication: Effective small RNA destruction by the expression of a short tandem target mimic in Arabidopsis. Yan J, Gu Y, Jia X, Kang W, Pan S, Tang X, Chen X, Tang G. Plant Cell. 2012 Feb;24(2):415-27. doi: 10.1105/tpc.111.094144. Epub 2012 Feb 17. PubMed 22345490.
Backbone
  Vector backbone: pCAMBIA-1301
  Backbone manufacturer: CAMBIA Company
  Backbone size w/o insert (bp): 11827
  Vector type: Bacterial Expression, Yeast Expression, Plant Expression
  Selectable markers: Hygromycin
Growth in bacteria
  Bacterial resistance: Chloramphenicol and Kanamycin, 25 & 50 μg/mL
  Growth temperature: 37°C
  Growth strain: DH5alpha
  Copy number: Unknown
Gene/Insert
  Gene/Insert name: miR396 (alt name: Gma-miR396)
  Species: Soybean
  Insert size (bp): 2846
  Promoter: 2x35S
  Cloning method: Restriction Enzyme; 5′ cloning site PacI (unknown if destroyed); 3′ cloning site PacI (unknown if destroyed)
  Sequencing primers: 5′ 35S promoter; 3′ AGGTTTAGTCGTCTCGTGTCTG
Terms and licenses: Academic/Nonprofit Terms; Industry Terms: Not Available to Industry
Depositor comments: GenBank/Entrez ID of gene: miRBase (MI0001785, MI0001786, MI0010572, MI0016503, MI0016586, MI0017919, MI0017921, MI0018679, MI0018680, MI0019759, MI0019764) This plasmid used to disturb miR396’s expression by STTM method invented by Dr. Guiliang Tang’s Lab in Michigan Technological University (Plant cell, 2012), Houghton, MI, USA. The method used to construct this plasmid refers to Tang et al., (Methods, 2012) with minor revision. The STTM sequence in this plasmid may contain discrepancies compared to the reference sequence(s). According to the depositing lab, these mutations should not affect plasmid function. For additional published information regarding this plasmid, please see https://www.cell.com/molecular-plant/pdf/S1674-2052(18)30275-2.pdf?_returnURL=https%3A%2F%2Flinkinghub.elsevier.com%2Fretrieve%2Fpii%2FS1674205218302752%3Fshowall%3Dtrue#
How to cite: Gma-pCAMBIA-1301-STTM396 was a gift from Guiliang Tang (Addgene plasmid # 84081 ; http://n2t.net/addgene:84081 ; RRID:Addgene_84081)
