[The description below was written by a language model from this plasmid's Addgene catalogue record and pLannotate feature annotations shown in this document.]
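Description:
Gma-pCAMBIA-1301-STTM396 is a plant binary vector built on the pCAMBIA-1301 backbone and designed to interfere with miR396 in soybean using the short tandem target mimic (STTM) approach. An STTM transcript carries two imperfect, non-cleavable binding sites for the target microRNA joined by a spacer, so that its expression sequesters and triggers degradation of the mature miRNA and relieves repression of that miRNA's targets. The backbone carries a ColE1/pBR322-type origin with the bom region for propagation in E. coli, together with the pVS1 oriV, RepA and StaA functions that support replication and stable maintenance in Agrobacterium. A kanamycin resistance gene lies outside the T-DNA. The record lists selection on both kanamycin and chloramphenicol.

The roughly 2.8 kb insert was cloned at PacI sites within the T-DNA. The catalogue gives a 2x35S promoter. The feature table shows a partial CaMV 35S element followed across the sequence origin by a full 35S promoter, consistent with this, and then a CaMV poly(A) signal. The STTM module itself is not annotated but presumably occupies the short gap between promoter and terminator. The same insert region carries a chloramphenicol acetyltransferase gene flanked by T7 and SP6 promoters and origin fragments. These appear to be carried over from an intermediate cloning vector and explain the second bacterial marker. Between the left and right T-DNA borders the standard pCAMBIA-1301 elements remain: an enhanced-35S-driven hygromycin phosphotransferase for plant selection, and a 35S-driven, catalase-intron-containing, His-tagged GUS reporter with NOS terminator for tracking transformed tissue. The depositor notes that the STTM sequence may differ slightly from reference sequences without affecting function.
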