Features (pLannotate 1.2.2; 35 found; start..end, strand, type, name):
      1..346     +  promoter       CaMV 35S promoter: strong constitutive promoter from cauliflower mosaic virus
    298..344     +  promoter       minimal CaMV 35S promoter: minimal 35S promoter from cauliflower mosaic virus
    507..683     +  polyA_signal   CaMV poly(A) signal: cauliflower mosaic virus polyadenylation signal
   1245..1263    -  promoter       SP6 promoter: promoter for bacteriophage SP6 RNA polymerase
   1328..1987    -  CDS            CmR: chloramphenicol acetyltransferase; cat; confers resistance to chloramphenicol
   1988..2024    -  promoter       cat promoter (fragment): promoter of the E. coli cat gene encoding chloramphenicol acetyltransferase
   2024..2052    -  promoter       tet promoter: E. coli promoter for tetracycline efflux protein gene
   2114..2282    -  rep_origin     ori (fragment): high-copy-number ColE1/pMB1/pBR322/pUC origin of replication
   2295..2326    -  misc_feature   MCS (fragment): pUC18/19 multiple cloning site
   2357..2379    -  protein_bind   lac operator (fragment): The lac repressor binds to the lac operator to inhibit transcription in E. coli. This inhibition can be relieved by adding lactose or isopropyl-β-D-thiogalactopyranoside (IPTG). lac repressor encoded by lacI
   2383..2413    -  promoter       lac promoter: promoter for the E. coli lac operon
   2428..2449    -  protein_bind   CAP binding site: CAP binding activates transcription in the presence of cAMP. E. coli catabolite activator protein
   2462..2550    -  CDS            lacI (fragment): lac repressor; lacI; The lac repressor binds to the lac operator to inhibit transcription in E. coli. This inhibition can be relieved by adding lactose or isopropyl-β-D-thiogalactopyranoside (IPTG).
   2640..3316    +  promoter       CaMV 35S promoter (enhanced): cauliflower mosaic virus 35S promoter with a duplicated enhancer region
   3383..4408    +  CDS            HygR: hygromycin B phosphotransferase confers resistance to hygromycin
   4449..4623    +  polyA_signal   CaMV poly(A) signal: cauliflower mosaic virus polyadenylation signal
   4701..4725    -  misc_feature   LB T-DNA repeat: left border repeat from nopaline C58 T-DNA
   5150..5944    +  CDS            KanR: aminoglycoside phosphotransferase; aphA-3; confers resistance to kanamycin
   6031..6619    +  rep_origin     ori: high-copy-number ColE1/pMB1/pBR322/pUC origin of replication
   6805..6945    -  misc_feature   bom: basis of mobility region from pBR322
   7047..7086    -  CDS            rop (fragment): Rop protein, which maintains plasmids at low copy number; rop
   7289..7483    -  rep_origin     pVS1 oriV: origin of replication for the Pseudomonas plasmid pVS1 (Heeb et al., 2000)
   7549..8622    -  CDS            pVS1 RepA: replication protein from the Pseudomonas plasmid pVS1 (Heeb et al., 2000)
   9051..9680    -  CDS            pVS1 StaA: stability protein from the Pseudomonas plasmid pVS1 (Heeb et al., 2000)
  10240..10641   -  CDS            Y4CG_SINFN (fragment): Protein inferred from homology: Swiss-Prot protein existence level 3. From Sinorhizobium fredii (strain NBRC 101917 / NGR234).
  10981..11005   -  misc_feature   RB T-DNA repeat: right border repeat from nopaline C58 T-DNA
  11027..11279   -  terminator     NOS terminator: nopaline synthase terminator and poly(A) signal
  11314..11332   -  CDS            9xHis (fragment): 9xHis affinity tag
  11338..13360   -  CDS            GUS (fragment): β-glucuronidase This version of the gusA gene has a 5' extension with a catalase intron to ensure expression in plants but not bacteria.
  13381..13722   -  promoter       CaMV 35S promoter: strong constitutive promoter from cauliflower mosaic virus
  13962..14116   -  CDS            lacZα (fragment): LacZα fragment of β-galactosidase; lacZ fragment
  14119..14136   -  misc_feature   MCS (fragment): pUC18/19 multiple cloning site
  14145..14186   -  rep_origin     ori (fragment): high-copy-number ColE1/pMB1/pBR322/pUC origin of replication
  14291..14309   +  promoter       T7 promoter: promoter for bacteriophage T7 RNA polymerase
  14378..14666   +  promoter       CaMV 35S promoter (fragment): strong constitutive promoter from cauliflower mosaic virus
>Addgene plasmid #84081 | Gma-pCAMBIA-1301-STTM396 | addgene full sequence | sequence record 172569 | Addgene NGS Result
TGAGACTTTTCAACAAAGGGTAATTTCGGGAAACCTCCTCGGATTCCATTGCCCAGCTATCTGTCACCTC
ATCGAAAGGACAGTAGAAAAGGAAGGTGGCTCCTACAAATGCCATCATTGCGATAAAGGAAAGGCTATCA
TTCAAGATGCCTCTGCCGACAGTGGTCCCAAAGATGGACCCCCACCCACGAGGAGCATCGTGGAAAAAGG
AGACGTTCCAACCACGTCTTCAAAGCAAGTGGATTGATGTGACATCTCCACTGACATAAGGGATGACGCA
CAACCCCACTATCCTTCGCAAGACCCTTCCTCTATATAAGGAAGTTCATTTCATTTGGAGAGGACAGCCC
AAGCTTAAGTTCAAGAACTAAGCTGTGGAAGTTGTTGTTGTTATGGTCTAATTTAAATATGGTCTAAAGA
AGAAGAATCTTCCCACAGCCTATTTATTGAACGAATTCGGTACGCTGAAATCACCAGTCTCTCTCTACAA
ATCTATCTCTCTCTATTTTCTCCATAAATAATGTGTGAGTAGTTTCCCGATAAGGGAAATTAGGGTTCTT
ATAGGGTTTCGCTCATGTGTTGAGCATATAAGAAACCCTTAGTATGTATTTGTATTTGTAAAATACTTCT
ATCAATAAAATTTCTAATTCCTAAAACCAAAATCCAGTACTAAAATCCAGATCTCCTAAAGTCCCTATAG
ATCTTTGTCGTGAATATAAACCAGACACGAGACGACTAGACCTGGAGCCCAGACGCCGTTCGAAGCTAGA
AGTACCGCTTAGGCAGGAGGCCGTTAGGGAAAAGATGCTAAGGCAGGGTTGGTTACGTTGACTCCCCCGT
AGGTTTGGTTTAAATATGATGAAGTGGACGGAAGGAAGGAGGAAGACAAGGAAGGATAAGGTTGCAGGCC
CTGTGCAAGGTAAGAAGATGGAAATTTGATAGAGGTACGCTACTATACTTATACTATACGCTAAGGGAAT
GATTGTATTTATACCCTATACCCCCTAATAACCCCTTATCAATTTAAGAAATAATCCGCATAAGCCCCCG
CTTAAAAATTGGTATCAGAGCCATGAATAGGTCTATGACCAAAACTCAAGAGGATAAAACCTCACCAAAA
TACGAAAGAGTCCTTAACTCTAAAGATAAAAGATCTTTCAAGATCAAAACTAGTTCCCTCACACCGGTGA
CGGGGATCGCATGCGACCTCTAGACCATCACATTGGAGCTTCAGCTGCTCGAGTTCTATAGTGTCACCTA
AATCGTATGTGTATGATACATAAGGTTATGTATTAATTGTAGCCGCGTTCTTACGTCGACGTACCAATTA
CGCCCCGCCCTGTCACTCATCGCAGCACTGTTGTAATTCATTAAGCATTCTGCCGACATGGAAGCCATCA
CAAACGGCATGATGAACCTGAATCGCCAGCGGCATCAGCACCTTGTCGCCTTGCGTATAATATTTGCCCA
TGGTGAAAACGGGGGCGAAGAAGTTGTCCATATTGGCCACGTTTAAATCAAAACTGGTGAAACTCACCCA
GGGATTGGCTGAGACGAAAAACATATTCTCAATAAACCCTTTAGGGAAATAGGCCAGGTTTTCACCGTAA
CACGCCACATCTTGCGAATATATGTGTAGAAACTGCCGGAAATCGTCGTGGTATTCACTCCAGAGCGATG
AAAACGTTTCAGTTTGCTCATGGAAAACGGTGTAACAAGGGTGAACACTATCCCATATTACCAGCTCACC
GTCCTTCATTGCCATACGGAACTCCGGATGAGCATTCATCAGGCGGGCAAGAATGTGAATAAAGGCCGGA
TAAAACTTGTGCTTATTTTTCTTTACGGTCTTTAAAAAGGCCGTAATATCCAGCTGAACGGTCTGGTTAT
AGGTACATTGAGCAACTGACTGAAATGCCCCAAAATGTTCTTTACGATGCCATTGGGATATATCAACGGT
GGTATATCCGGTGATTTCTTTCTCCATTTTAGCTTCCTTAGCTCCTGAAAATCTCGATAACTCATTAAAG
CTTATCGATGATAAGCTGTCAAACATGAGAATTTAGCCCGCCTAATGAGCGGGCTTTTTGTTGTGATCCG
CGTTGCTGGCGTTTTTCCATAGGCTCCGCCCCCCTGACGAGCATCACAAAAATCGACGCTCAAGTCAGAG
GTGGCGAAACCCGACAGGACTATAAAGATACCAGGCGTTTCCCCCCTGGAAGCTCCCTCGTGCGCTCTCC
TGTTCCGACCCTGCCGCTTACCGGATACCTGTCCGCCTTTCTTAATTAATCTAGCTAGAGGATCCCCGGG
TACCGAGCTCGAATTCGTAATCATGTCATAGCTGTTTCCTGTGTGAAATTGTTATCCGCTCACAATTCCA
CACAACATACGAGCCGGAAGCATAAAGTGTAAAGCCTGGGGTGCCTAATGAGTGAGCTAACTCACATTAA
TTGCGTTGCGCTCACTGCCCGCTTTCCAGTCGGGAAACCTGTCGTGCCAGCTGCATTAATGAATCGGCCA
ACGCGCGGGGAGAGGCGGTTTGCGTATTGGCTAGAGCAGCTTGCCAACATGGTGGAGCACGACACTCTCG
TCTACTCCAAGAATATCAAAGATACAGTCTCAGAAGACCAAAGGGCTATTGAGACTTTTCAACAAAGGGT
AATATCGGGAAACCTCCTCGGATTCCATTGCCCAGCTATCTGTCACTTCATCAAAAGGACAGTAGAAAAG
GAAGGTGGCACCTACAAATGCCATCATTGCGATAAAGGAAAGGCTATCGTTCAAGATGCCTCTGCCGACA
GTGGTCCCAAAGATGGACCCCCACCCACGAGGAGCATCGTGGAAAAAGAAGACGTTCCAACCACGTCTTC
AAAGCAAGTGGATTGATGTGAACATGGTGGAGCACGACACTCTCGTCTACTCCAAGAATATCAAAGATAC
AGTCTCAGAAGACCAAAGGGCTATTGAGACTTTTCAACAAAGGGTAATATCGGGAAACCTCCTCGGATTC
CATTGCCCAGCTATCTGTCACTTCATCAAAAGGACAGTAGAAAAGGAAGGTGGCACCTACAAATGCCATC
ATTGCGATAAAGGAAAGGCTATCGTTCAAGATGCCTCTGCCGACAGTGGTCCCAAAGATGGACCCCCACC
CACGAGGAGCATCGTGGAAAAAGAAGACGTTCCAACCACGTCTTCAAAGCAAGTGGATTGATGTGATATC
TCCACTGACGTAAGGGATGACGCACAATCCCACTATCCTTCGCAAGACCCTTCCTCTATATAAGGAAGTT
CATTTCATTTGGAGAGGACACGCTGAAATCACCAGTCTCTCTCTACAAATCTATCTCTCTCGAGCTTTCG
CAGATCCGGGGGGCAATGAGATATGAAAAAGCCTGAACTCACCGCGACGTCTGTCGAGAAGTTTCTGATC
GAAAAGTTCGACAGCGTCTCCGACCTGATGCAGCTCTCGGAGGGCGAAGAATCTCGTGCTTTCAGCTTCG
ATGTAGGAGGGCGTGGATATGTCCTGCGGGTAAATAGCTGCGCCGATGGTTTCTACAAAGATCGTTATGT
TTATCGGCACTTTGCATCGGCCGCGCTCCCGATTCCGGAAGTGCTTGACATTGGGGAGTTTAGCGAGAGC
CTGACCTATTGCATCTCCCGCCGTTCACAGGGTGTCACGTTGCAAGACCTGCCTGAAACCGAACTGCCCG
CTGTTCTACAACCGGTCGCGGAGGCTATGGATGCGATCGCTGCGGCCGATCTTAGCCAGACGAGCGGGTT
CGGCCCATTCGGACCGCAAGGAATCGGTCAATACACTACATGGCGTGATTTCATATGCGCGATTGCTGAT
CCCCATGTGTATCACTGGCAAACTGTGATGGACGACACCGTCAGTGCGTCCGTCGCGCAGGCTCTCGATG
AGCTGATGCTTTGGGCCGAGGACTGCCCCGAAGTCCGGCACCTCGTGCACGCGGATTTCGGCTCCAACAA
TGTCCTGACGGACAATGGCCGCATAACAGCGGTCATTGACTGGAGCGAGGCGATGTTCGGGGATTCCCAA
TACGAGGTCGCCAACATCTTCTTCTGGAGGCCGTGGTTGGCTTGTATGGAGCAGCAGACGCGCTACTTCG
AGCGGAGGCATCCGGAGCTTGCAGGATCGCCACGACTCCGGGCGTATATGCTCCGCATTGGTCTTGACCA
ACTCTATCAGAGCTTGGTTGACGGCAATTTCGATGATGCAGCTTGGGCGCAGGGTCGATGCGACGCAATC
GTCCGATCCGGAGCCGGGACTGTCGGGCGTACACAAATCGCCCGCAGAAGCGCGGCCGTCTGGACCGATG
GCTGTGTAGAAGTACTCGCCGATAGTGGAAACCGACGCCCCAGCACTCGTCCGAGGGCAAAGAAATAGAG
TAGATGCCGACCGGGATCTGTCGATCGACAAGCTCGAGTTTCTCCATAATAATGTGTGAGTAGTTCCCAG
ATAAGGGAATTAGGGTTCCTATAGGGTTTCGCTCATGTGTTGAGCATATAAGAAACCCTTAGTATGTATT
TGTATTTGTAAAATACTTCTATCAATAAAATTTCTAATTCCTAAAACCAAAATCCAGTACTAAAATCCAG
ATCCCCCGAATTAATTCGGCGTTAATTCAGTACATTAAAAACGTCCGCAATGTGTTATTAAGTTGTCTAA
GCGTCAATTTGTTTACACCACAATATATCCTGCCACCAGCCAGCCAACAGCTCCCCGACCGGCAGCTCGG
CACAAAATCACCACTCGATACAGGCAGCCCATCAGTCCGGGACGGCGTCAGCGGGAGAGCCGTTGTAAGG
CGGCAGACTTTGCTCATGTTACCGATGCTATTCGGAAGAACGGCAACTAAGCTGCCGGGTTTGAAACACG
GATGATCTCGCGGAGGGTAGCATGTTGATTGTAACGATGACAGAGCGTTGCTGCCTGTGATCACCGCGGT
TTCAAAATCGGCTCCGTCGATACTATGTTATACGCCAACTTTGAAAACAACTTTGAAAAAGCTGTTTTCT
GGTATTTAAGGTTTTAGAATGCAAGGAACAGTGAATTGGAGTTCGTCTTGTTATAATTAGCTTCTTGGGG
TATCTTTAAATACTGTAGAAAAGAGGAAGGAAATAATAAATGGCTAAAATGAGAATATCACCGGAATTGA
AAAAACTGATCGAAAAATACCGCTGCGTAAAAGATACGGAAGGAATGTCTCCTGCTAAGGTATATAAGCT
GGTGGGAGAAAATGAAAACCTATATTTAAAAATGACGGACAGCCGGTATAAAGGGACCACCTATGATGTG
GAACGGGAAAAGGACATGATGCTATGGCTGGAAGGAAAGCTGCCTGTTCCAAAGGTCCTGCACTTTGAAC
GGCATGATGGCTGGAGCAATCTGCTCATGAGTGAGGCCGATGGCGTCCTTTGCTCGGAAGAGTATGAAGA
TGAACAAAGCCCTGAAAAGATTATCGAGCTGTATGCGGAGTGCATCAGGCTCTTTCACTCCATCGACATA
TCGGATTGTCCCTATACGAATAGCTTAGACAGCCGCTTAGCCGAATTGGATTACTTACTGAATAACGATC
TGGCCGATGTGGATTGCGAAAACTGGGAAGAAGACACTCCATTTAAAGATCCGCGCGAGCTGTATGATTT
TTTAAAGACGGAAAAGCCCGAAGAGGAACTTGTCTTTTCCCACGGCGACCTGGGAGACAGCAACATCTTT
GTGAAAGATGGCAAAGTAAGTGGCTTTATTGATCTTGGGAGAAGCGGCAGGGCGGACAAGTGGTATGACA
TTGCCTTCTGCGTCCGGTCGATCAGGGAGGATATCGGGGAAGAACAGTATGTCGAGCTATTTTTTGACTT
ACTGGGGATCAAGCCTGATTGGGAGAAAATAAAATATTATATTTTACTGGATGAATTGTTTTAGTACCTA
GAATGCATGACCAAAATCCCTTAACGTGAGTTTTCGTTCCACTGAGCGTCAGACCCCGTAGAAAAGATCA
AAGGATCTTCTTGAGATCCTTTTTTTCTGCGCGTAATCTGCTGCTTGCAAACAAAAAAACCACCGCTACC
AGCGGTGGTTTGTTTGCCGGATCAAGAGCTACCAACTCTTTTTCCGAAGGTAACTGGCTTCAGCAGAGCG
CAGATACCAAATACTGTCCTTCTAGTGTAGCCGTAGTTAGGCCACCACTTCAAGAACTCTGTAGCACCGC
CTACATACCTCGCTCTGCTAATCCTGTTACCAGTGGCTGCTGCCAGTGGCGATAAGTCGTGTCTTACCGG
GTTGGACTCAAGACGATAGTTACCGGATAAGGCGCAGCGGTCGGGCTGAACGGGGGGTTCGTGCACACAG
CCCAGCTTGGAGCGAACGACCTACACCGAACTGAGATACCTACAGCGTGAGCTATGAGAAAGCGCCACGC
TTCCCGAAGGGAGAAAGGCGGACAGGTATCCGGTAAGCGGCAGGGTCGGAACAGGAGAGCGCACGAGGGA
GCTTCCAGGGGGAAACGCCTGGTATCTTTATAGTCCTGTCGGGTTTCGCCACCTCTGACTTGAGCGTCGA
TTTTTGTGATGCTCGTCAGGGGGGCGGAGCCTATGGAAAAACGCCAGCAACGCGGCCTTTTTACGGTTCC
TGGCCTTTTGCTGGCCTTTTGCTCACATGTTCTTTCCTGCGTTATCCCCTGATTCTGTGGATAACCGTAT
TACCGCCTTTGAGTGAGCTGATACCGCTCGCCGCAGCCGAACGACCGAGCGCAGCGAGTCAGTGAGCGAG
GAAGCGGAAGAGCGCCTGATGCGGTATTTTCTCCTTACGCATCTGTGCGGTATTTCACACCGCATATGGT
GCACTCTCAGTACAATCTGCTCTGATGCCGCATAGTTAAGCCAGTATACACTCCGCTATCGCTACGTGAC
TGGGTCATGGCTGCGCCCCGACACCCGCCAACACCCGCTGACGCGCCCTGACGGGCTTGTCTGCTCCCGG
CATCCGCTTACAGACAAGCTGTGACCGTCTCCGGGAGCTGCATGTGTCAGAGGTTTTCACCGTCATCACC
GAAACGCGCGAGGCAGGGTGCCTTGATGTGGGCGCCGGCGGTCGAGTGGCGACGGCGCGGCTTGTCCGCG
CCCTGGTAGATTGCCTGGCCGTAGGCCAGCCATTTTTGAGCGGCCAGCGGCCGCGATAGGCCGACGCGAA
GCGGCGGGGCGTAGGGAGCGCAGCGACCGAAGGGTAGGCGCTTTTTGCAGCTCTTCGGCTGTGCGCTGGC
CAGACAGTTATGCACAGGCCAGGCGGGTTTTAAGAGTTTTAATAAGTTTTAAAGAGTTTTAGGCGGAAAA
ATCGCCTTTTTTCTCTTTTATATCAGTCACTTACATGTGTGACCGGTTCCCAATGTACGGCTTTGGGTTC
CCAATGTACGGGTTCCGGTTCCCAATGTACGGCTTTGGGTTCCCAATGTACGTGCTATCCACAGGAAAGA
GACCTTTTCGACCTTTTTCCCCTGCTAGGGCAATTTGCCCTAGCATCTGCTCCGTACATTAGGAACCGGC
GGATGCTTCGCCCTCGATCAGGTTGCGGTAGCGCATGACTAGGATCGGGCCAGCCTGCCCCGCCTCCTCC
TTCAAATCGTACTCCGGCAGGTCATTTGACCCGATCAGCTTGCGCACGGTGAAACAGAACTTCTTGAACT
CTCCGGCGCTGCCACTGCGTTCGTAGATCGTCTTGAACAACCATCTGGCTTCTGCCTTGCCTGCGGCGCG
GCGTGCCAGGCGGTAGAGAAAACGGCCGATGCCGGGATCGATCAAAAAGTAATCGGGGTGAACCGTCAGC
ACGTCCGGGTTCTTGCCTTCTGTGATCTCGCGGTACATCCAATCAGCTAGCTCGATCTCGATGTACTCCG
GCCGCCCGGTTTCGCTCTTTACGATCTTGTAGCGGCTAATCAAGGCTTCACCCTCGGATACCGTCACCAG
GCGGCCGTTCTTGGCCTTCTTCGTACGCTGCATGGCAACGTGCGTGGTGTTTAACCGAATGCAGGTTTCT
ACCAGGTCGTCTTTCTGCTTTCCGCCATCGGCTCGCCGGCAGAACTTGAGTACGTCCGCAACGTGTGGAC
GGAACACGCGGCCGGGCTTGTCTCCCTTCCCTTCCCGGTATCGGTTCATGGATTCGGTTAGATGGGAAAC
CGCCATCAGTACCAGGTCGTAATCCCACACACTGGCCATGCCGGCCGGCCCTGCGGAAACCTCTACGTGC
CCGTCTGGAAGCTCGTAGCGGATCACCTCGCCAGCTCGTCGGTCACGCTTCGACAGACGGAAAACGGCCA
CGTCCATGATGCTGCGACTATCGCGGGTGCCCACGTCATAGAGCATCGGAACGAAAAAATCTGGTTGCTC
GTCGCCCTTGGGCGGCTTCCTAATCGACGGCGCACCGGCTGCCGGCGGTTGCCGGGATTCTTTGCGGATT
CGATCAGCGGCCGCTTGCCACGATTCACCGGGGCGTGCTTCTGCCTCGATGCGTTGCCGCTGGGCGGCCT
GCGCGGCCTTCAACTTCTCCACCAGGTCATCACCCAGCGCCGCGCCGATTTGTACCGGGCCGGATGGTTT
GCGACCGCTCACGCCGATTCCTCGGGCTTGGGGGTTCCAGTGCCATTGCAGGGCCGGCAGGCAACCCAGC
CGCTTACGCCTGGCCAACCGCCCGTTCCTCCACACATGGGGCATTCCACGGCGTCGGTGCCTGGTTGTTC
TTGATTTTCCATGCCGCCTCCTTTAGCCGCTAAAATTCATCTACTCATTTATTCATTTGCTCATTTACTC
TGGTAGCTGCGCGATGTATTCAGATAGCAGCTCGGTAATGGTCTTGCCTTGGCGTACCGCGTACATCTTC
AGCTTGGTGTGATCCTCCGCCGGCAACTGAAAGTTGACCCGCTTCATGGCTGGCGTGTCTGCCAGGCTGG
CCAACGTTGCAGCCTTGCTGCTGCGTGCGCTCGGACGGCCGGCACTTAGCGTGTTTGTGCTTTTGCTCAT
TTTCTCTTTACCTCATTAACTCAAATGAGTTTTGATTTAATTTCAGCGGCCAGCGCCTGGACCTCGCGGG
CAGCGTCGCCCTCGGGTTCTGATTCAAGAACGGTTGTGCCGGCGGCGGCAGTGCCTGGGTAGCTCACGCG
CTGCGTGATACGGGACTCAAGAATGGGCAGCTCGTACCCGGCCAGCGCCTCGGCAACCTCACCGCCGATG
CGCGTGCCTTTGATCGCCCGCGACACGACAAAGGCCGCTTGTAGCCTTCCATCCGTGACCTCAATGCGCT
GCTTAACCAGCTCCACCAGGTCGGCGGTGGCCCATATGTCGTAAGGGCTTGGCTGCACCGGAATCAGCAC
GAAGTCGGCTGCCTTGATCGCGGACACAGCCAAGTCCGCCGCCTGGGGCGCTCCGTCGATCACTACGAAG
TCGCGCCGGCCGATGGCCTTCACGTCGCGGTCAATCGTCGGGCGGTCGATGCCGACAACGGTTAGCGGTT
GATCTTCCCGCACGGCCGCCCAATCGCGGGCACTGCCCTGGGGATCGGAATCGACTAACAGAACATCGGC
CCCGGCGAGTTGCAGGGCGCGGGCTAGATGGGTTGCGATGGTCGTCTTGCCTGACCCGCCTTTCTGGTTA
AGTACAGCGATAACCTTCATGCGTTCCCCTTGCGTATTTGTTTATTTACTCATCGCATCATATACGCAGC
GACCGCATGACGCAAGCTGTTTTACTCAAATACACATCACCTTTTTAGACGGCGGCGCTCGGTTTCTTCA
GCGGCCAAGCTGGCCGGCCAGGCCGCCAGCTTGGCATCAGACAAACCGGCCAGGATTTCATGCAGCCGCA
CGGTTGAGACGTGCGCGGGCGGCTCGAACACGTACCCGGCCGCGATCATCTCCGCCTCGATCTCTTCGGT
AATGAAAAACGGTTCGTCCTGGCCGTCCTGGTGCGGTTTCATGCTTGTTCCTCTTGGCGTTCATTCTCGG
CGGCCGCCAGGGCGTCGGCCTCGGTCAATGCGTCCTCACGGAAGGCACCGCGCCGCCTGGCCTCGGTGGG
CGTCACTTCCTCGCTGCGCTCAAGTGCGCGGTACAGGGTCGAGCGATGCACGCCAAGCAGTGCAGCCGCC
TCTTTCACGGTGCGGCCTTCCTGGTCGATCAGCTCGCGGGCGTGCGCGATCTGTGCCGGGGTGAGGGTAG
GGCGGGGGCCAAACTTCACGCCTCGGGCCTTGGCGGCCTCGCGCCCGCTCCGGGTGCGGTCGATGATTAG
GGAACGCTCGAACTCGGCAATGCCGGCGAACACGGTCAACACCATGCGGCCGGCCGGCGTGGTGGTGTCG
GCCCACGGCTCTGCCAGGCTACGCAGGCCCGCGCCGGCCTCCTGGATGCGCTCGGCAATGTCCAGTAGGT
CGCGGGTGCTGCGGGCCAGGCGGTCTAGCCTGGTCACTGTCACAACGTCGCCAGGGCGTAGGTGGTCAAG
CATCCTGGCCAGCTCCGGGCGGTCGCGCCTGGTGCCGGTGATCTTCTCGGAAAACAGCTTGGTGCAGCCG
GCCGCGTGCAGTTCGGCCCGTTGGTTGGTCAAGTCCTGGTCGTCGGTGCTGACGCGGGCATAGCCCAGCA
GGCCAGCGGCGGCGCTCTTGTTCATGGCGTAATGTCTCCGGTTCTAGTCGCAAGTATTCTACTTTATGCG
ACTAAAACACGCGACAAGAAAACGCCAGGAAAAGGGCAGGGCGGCAGCCTGTCGCGTAACTTAGGACTTG
TGCGACATGTCGTTTTCAGAAGACGGCTGCACTGAACGTCAGAAGCCGACTGCACTATAGCAGCGGAGGG
GTTGGATCAAAGTACTTTGATCCCGAGGGGAACCCTGTGGTTGGCATGCACATACAAATGGACGAACGGA
TAAACCTTTTCACGCCCTTTTAAATATCCGATTATTCTAATAAACGCTCTTTTCTCTTAGGTTTACCCGC
CAATATATCCTGTCAAACACTGATAGTTTAATTCCCGATCTAGTAACATAGATGACACCGCGCGCGATAA
TTTATCCTAGTTTGCGCGCTATATTTTGTTTTCTATCGCGTATTAAATGTATAATTGCGGGACTCTAATC
ATAAAAACCCATCTCATAAATAACGTCATGCATTACATGTTAATTATTACATGCTTAACGTAATTCAACA
GAAATTATATGATAATCATCGCAAGACCGGCAACAGGATTCAATCTTAAGAAACTTTATTGCCAAATGTT
TGAACGATCGGGGAAATTCGAGCTGGTCACCTGTAATTCACACGTGGTGGTGGTGGTGGTGGCTAGCTTG
TTTGCCTCCCTGCTGCGGTTTTTCACCGAAGTTCATGCCAGTCCAGCGTTTTTGCAGCAGAAAAGCCGCC
GACTTCGGTTTGCGGTCGCGAGTGAAGATCCCTTTCTTGTTACCGCCAACGCGCAATATGCCTTGCGAGG
TCGCAAAATCGGCGAAATTCCATACCTGTTCACCGACGACGGCGCTGACGCGATCAAAGACGCGGTGATA
CATATCCAGCCATGCACACTGATACTCTTCACTCCACATGTCGGTGTACATTGAGTGCAGCCCGGCTAAC
GTATCCACGCCGTATTCGGTGATGATAATCGGCTGATGCAGTTTCTCCTGCCAGGCCAGAAGTTCTTTTT
CCAGTACCTTCTCTGCCGTTTCCAAATCGCCGCTTTGGACATACCATCCGTAATAACGGTTCAGGCACAG
CACATCAAAGAGATCGCTGATGGTATCGGTGTGAGCGTCGCAGAACATTACATTGACGCAGGTGATCGGA
CGCGTCGGGTCGAGTTTACGCGTTGCTTCCGCCAGTGGCGCGAAATATTCCCGTGCACCTTGCGGACGGG
TATCCGGTTCGTTGGCAATACTCCACATCACCACGCTTGGGTGGTTTTTGTCACGCGCTATCAGCTCTTT
AATCGCCTGTAAGTGCGCTTGCTGAGTTTCCCCGTTGACTGCCTCTTCGCTGTACAGTTCTTTCGGCTTG
TTGCCCGCTTCGAAACCAATGCCTAAAGAGAGGTTAAAGCCGACAGCAGCAGTTTCATCAATCACCACGA
TGCCATGTTCATCTGCCCAGTCGAGCATCTCTTCAGCGTAAGGGTAATGCGAGGTACGGTAGGAGTTGGC
CCCAATCCAGTCCATTAATGCGTGGTCGTGCACCATCAGCACGTTATCGAATCCTTTGCCACGCAAGTCC
GCATCTTCATGACGACCAAAGCCAGTAAAGTAGAACGGTTTGTGGTTAATCAGGAACTGTTCGCCCTTCA
CTGCCACTGACCGGATGCCGACGCGAAGCGGGTAGATATCACACTCTGTCTGGCTTTTGGCTGTGACGCA
CAGTTCATAGAGATAACCTTCACCCGGTTGCCAGAGGTGCGGATTCACCACTTGCAAAGTCCCGCTAGTG
CCTTGTCCAGTTGCAACCACCTGTTGATCCGCATCACGCAGTTCAACGCTGACATCACCATTGGCCACCA
CCTGCCAGTCAACAGACGCGTGGTTACAGTCTTGCGCGACATGCGTCACCACGGTGATATCGTCCACCCA
GGTGTTCGGCGTGGTGTAGAGCATTACGCTGCGATGGATTCCGGCATAGTTAAAGAAATCATGGAAGTAA
GACTGCTTTTTCTTGCCGTTTTCGTCGGTAATCACCATTCCCGGCGGGATAGTCTGCCAGTTCAGTTCGT
TGTTCACACAAACGGTGATACGTACACTTTTCCCGGCAATAACATACGGCGTGACATCGGCTTCAAATGG
CGTATAGCCGCCCTGATGCTCCATCACTTCCTGATTATTGACCCACACTTTGCCGTAATGAGTGACCGCA
TCGAAACGCAGCACGATACGCTGGCCTGCCCAACCTTTCGGTATAAAGACTTCGCGCTGATACCAGACGT
TGCCCGCATAATTACGAATATCTGCATCGGCGAACTGATCGTTAAAACTGCCTGGCACAGCAATTGCCCG
GCTTTCTTGTAACGCGCTTTCCCACCAACGCTGATCAATTCCACAGTTTTCGCGATCCAGACTGAATGCC
CACAGGCCGTCGAGTTTTTTGATTTCACGGGTTGGGGTTTCTACAGGACGGACGAGTCGTCGGTTCTGTA
ACTATCATCATCATCATAGACACACGAAATAAAGTAATCAGATTATCAGTTAAAGCTATGTAATATTTAC
ACCATAACCAATCAATTAAAAAATAGATCAGTTTAAAGAAAGATCAAAGCTCAAAAAAATAAAAAGAGAA
AAGGGTCCTAACCAAGAAAATGAAGGAGAAAAACTAGAAATTTACCCTCAGATCTACCATGGTCAAGAGT
CCCCCGTGTTCTCTCCAAATGAAATGAACTTCCTTATATAGAGGAAGGGTCTTGCGAAGGATAGTGGGAT
TGTGCGTCATCCCTTACGTCAGTGGAGATATCACATCAATCCACTTGCTTTGAAGACGTGGTTGGAACGT
CTTCTTTTTCCACGATGCTCCTCGTGGGTGGGGGTCCATCTTTGGGACCACTGTCGGCAGAGGCATCTTC
AACGATGGCCTTTCCTTTATCGCAATGATGGCATTTGTAGGAGCCACCTTCCTTTTCCACTATCTTCACA
ATAAAGTGACAGATAGCTGGGCAATGGAATCCGAGGAGGTTTCCGGATATTACCCTTTGTTGAAAAGTCT
CAATTGCCCTTTGGTCTTCTGAGACTGTATCTTTGATATTTTTGGAGTAGACAAGTGTGTCGTGCTCCAC
CATGTTGACGAAGATTTTCTTCTTGTCATTGAGTCGTAAGAGACTCTGTATGAACTGTTCGCCAGTCTTT
ACGGCGAGTTCTGTTAGGTCCTCTATTTGAATCTTTGACTCCATGAAGCTAAACTGAAGGCGGGAAACGA
CAATCTGATCCAAGCTCAAGCTGCTCTAGCATTCGCCATTCAGGCTGCGCAACTGTTGGGAAGGGCGATC
GGTGCGGGCCTCTTCGCTATTACGCCAGCTGGCGAAAGGGGGATGTGCTGCAAGGCGATTAAGTTGGGTA
ACGCCAGGGTTTTCCCAGTCACGACGTTGTAAAACGACGGCCAGTGCCAAGCTTGCATGCCTGCAGTTAA
TTAAGTTTGCAAGCAGCAGATTACGCGCAGAAAAAAAGGATCTCAAGGAGATCCTTCGGACCACAAAAAA
AGAGCCCGCTCATTAGGCGGGTTAAATTCCCGGGTACTGCAGCCGATTCATTAATGCAGGTTAACCTGGC
TTATCGAAATTAATACGACTCACTATAGGGAGACCGGCAGATCTGATCCCTACTCCAAAAATGTCAAAGA
TACAGTCTCAGAAGACCAAAGGGCTATTGAGACTTTTCAACAAAGGGTAATTTCGGGAAACCTCCTCGGA
TTCCATTGCCCAGCTATCTGTCACTTCATCGAAAGGACAGTGGAAAAGGAAGGTGGCTCCTACAAATGCC
ATCATTGCGATAAAGGAAAGGCTATCATTCAAGATGCCTCTGCCGACAGTGGTCCCAAAGATGGACCCCC
ACCCACGAGGAGCATCGTGGGAAAAGAAGACGTTCCAACCACGTCTTCAAAGCAAGTGGATTGATGTGAC
ATCTCCACTGACGTAAGGGATGACGCACAATCCCACCCCTACTCCAAAAATGTCAAAGATACTGTCTCAG
AAGACCAAAGGGCTAT
