>Addgene plasmid #84081 | Gma-pCAMBIA-1301-STTM396 | depositor partial sequence | sequence record 160636 | Backbone sequence
GATCTGAGGGTAAATTTCTAGTTTTTCTCCTTCATTTTCTTGGTTAGGACCCTTTTCTCTTTTTATTTTT
TTGAGCTTTGATCTTTCTTTAAACTGATCTATTTTTTAATTGATTGGTTATGGTGTAAATATTACATAGC
TTTAACTGATAATCTGATTACTTTATTTCGTGTGTCTATGATGATGATGATAGTTACAGAACCGACGACT
CGTCCGTCCTGTAGAAACCCCAACCCGTGAAATCAAAAAACTCGACGGCCTGTGGGCATTCAGTCTGGAT
CGCGAAAACTGTGGAATTGATCAGCGTTGGTGGGAAAGCGCGTTACAAGAAAGCCGGGCAATTGCTGTGC
CAGGCAGTTTTAACGATCAGTTCGCCGATGCAGATATTCGTAATTATGCGGGCAACGTCTGGTATCAGCG
CGAAGTCTTTATACCGAAAGGTTGGGCAGGCCAGCGTATCGTGCTGCGTTTCGATGCGGTCACTCATTAC
GGCAAAGTGTGGGTCAATAATCAGGAAGTGATGGAGCATCAGGGCGGCTATACGCCATTTGAAGCCGATG
TCACGCCGTATGTTATTGCCGGGAAAAGTGTACGTATCACCGTTTGTGTGAACAACGAACTGAACTGGCA
GACTATCCCGCCGGGAATGGTGATTACCGACGAAAACGGCAAGAAAAAGCAGTCTTACTTCCATGATTTC
TTTAACTATGCCGGAATCCATCGCAGCGTAATGCTCTACACCACGCCGAACACCTGGGTGGACGATATCA
CCGTGGTGACGCATGTCGCGCAAGACTGTAACCACGCGTCTGTTGACTGGCAGGTGGTGGCCAATGGTGA
TGTCAGCGTTGAACTGCGTGATGCGGATCAACAGGTGGTTGCAACTGGACAAGGCACTAGCGGGACTTTG
CAAGTGGTGAATCCGCACCTCTGGCAACCGGGTGAAGGTTATCTCTATGAACTCGAAGTCACAGCCAAAA
GCCAGACAGAGTCTGATATCTACCCGCTTCGCGTCGGCATCCGGTCAGTGGCAGTGAAGGGCCAACAGTT
CCTGATTAACCACAAACCGTTCTACTTTACTGGCTTTGGTCGTCATGAAGATGCGGACTTACGTGGCAAA
GGATTCGATAACGTGCTGATGGTGCACGACCACGCATTAATGGACTGGATTGGGGCCAACTCCTACCGTA
CCTCGCATTACCCTTACGCTGAAGAGATGCTCGACTGGGCAGATGAACATGGCATCGTGGTGATTGATGA
AACTGCTGCTGTCGGCTTTCAGCTGTCTTTAGGCATTGGTTTCGAAGCGGGCAACAAGCCGAAAGAACTG
TACAGCGAAGAGGCAGTCAACGGGGAAACTCAGCAAGCGCACTTACAGGCGATTAAAGAGCTGATAGCGC
GTGACAAAAACCACCCAAGCGTGGTGATGTGGAGTATTGCCAACGAACCGGATACCCGTCCGCAAGGTGC
ACGGGAATATTTCGCGCCACTGGCGGAAGCAACGCGTAAACTCGACCCGACGCGTCCGATCACCTGCGTC
AATGTAATGTTCTGCGACGCTCACACCGATACCATCAGCGATCTCTTTGATGTGCTGTGCCTGAACCGTT
ATTACGGATGGTATGTCCAAAGCGGCGATTTGGAAACGGCAGAGAAGGTACTGGAAAAAGAACTTCTGGC
CTGGCAGGAGAAACTGCATCAGCCGATTATCATCACCGAATACGGCGTGGATACGTTAGCCGGGCTGCAC
TCAATGTACACCGACATGTGGAGTGAAGAGTATCAGTGTGCATGGCTGGATATGTATCACCGCGTCTTTG
ATCGCGTCAGCGCCGTCGTCGGTGAACAGGTATGGAATTTCGCCGATTTTGCGACCTCGCAAGGCATATT
GCGCGTTGGCGGTAACAAGAAAGGGATCTTCACTCGCGACCGCAAACCGAAGTCGGCGGCTTTTCTGCTG
CAAAAACGCTGGACTGGCATGAACTTCGGTGAAAAACCGCAGCAGGGAGGCAAACAAGCTAGCCACCACC
ACCACCACCACGTGTGAATTACAGGTGACCAGCTCGAATTTCCCCGATCGTTCAAACATTTGGCAATAAA
GTTTCTTAAGATTGAATCCTGTTGCCGGTCTTGCGATGATTATCATATAATTTCTGTTGAATTACGTTAA
GCATGTAATAATTAACATGTAATGCATGACGTTATTTATGAGATGGGTTTTTATGATTAGAGTCCCGCAA
TTATACATTTAATACGCGATAGAAAACAAAATATAGCGCGCAAACTAGGATAAATTATCGCGCGCGGTGT
CATCTATGTTACTAGATCGGGAATTAAACTATCAGTGTTTGACAGGATATATTGGCGGGTAAACCTAAGA
GAAAAGAGCGTTTATTAGAATAACGGATATTTAAAAGGGCGTGAAAAGGTTTATCCGTTCGTCCATTTGT
ATGTGCATGCCAACCACAGGGTTCCCCTCGGGATCAAAGTACTTTGATCCAACCCCTCCGCTGCTATAGT
GCAGTCGGCTTCTGACGTTCAGTGCAGCCGTCTTCTGAAAACGACATGTCGCACAAGTCCTAAGTTACGC
GACAGGCTGCCGCCCTGCCCTTTTCCTGGCGTTTTCTTGTCGCGTGTTTTAGTCGCATAAAGTAGAATAC
TTGCGACTAGAACCGGAGACATTACGCCATGAACAAGAGCGCCGCCGCTGGCCTGCTGGGCTATGCCCGC
GTCAGCACCGACGACCAGGACTTGACCAACCAACGGGCCGAACTGCACGCGGCCGGCTGCACCAAGCTGT
TTTCCGAGAAGATCACCGGCACCAGGCGCGACCGCCCGGAGCTGGCCAGGATGCTTGACCACCTACGCCC
TGGCGACGTTGTGACAGTGACCAGGCTAGACCGCCTGGCCCGCAGCACCCGCGACCTACTGGACATTGCC
GAGCGCATCCAGGAGGCCGGCGCGGGCCTGCGTAGCCTGGCAGAGCCGTGGGCCGACACCACCACGCCGG
CCGGCCGCATGGTGTTGACCGTGTTCGCCGGCATTGCCGAGTTCGAGCGTTCCCTAATCATCGACCGCAC
CCGGAGCGGGCGCGAGGCCGCCAAGGCCCGAGGCGTGAAGTTTGGCCCCCGCCCTACCCTCACCCCGGCA
CAGATCGCGCACGCCCGCGAGCTGATCGACCAGGAAGGCCGCACCGTGAAAGAGGCGGCTGCACTGCTTG
GCGTGCATCGCTCGACCCTGTACCGCGCACTTGAGCGCAGCGAGGAAGTGACGCCCACCGAGGCCAGGCG
GCGCGGTGCCTTCCGTGAGGACGCATTGACCGAGGCCGACGCCCTGGCGGCCGCCGAGAATGAACGCCAA
GAGGAACAAGCATGAAACCGCACCAGGACGGCCAGGACGAACCGTTTTTCATTACCGAAGAGATCGAGGC
GGAGATGATCGCGGCCGGGTACGTGTTCGAGCCGCCCGCGCACGTCTCAACCGTGCGGCTGCATGAAATC
CTGGCCGGTTTGTCTGATGCCAAGCTGGCGGCCTGGCCGGCCAGCTTGGCCGCTGAAGAAACCGAGCGCC
GCCGTCTAAAAAGGTGATGTGTATTTGAGTAAAACAGCTTGCGTCATGCGGTCGCTGCGTATATGATGCG
ATGAGTAAATAAACAAATACGCAAGGGGAACGCATGAAGGTTATCGCTGTACTTAACCAGAAAGGCGGGT
CAGGCAAGACGACCATCGCAACCCATCTAGCCCGCGCCCTGCAACTCGCCGGGGCCGATGTTCTGTTAGT
CGATTCCGATCCCCAGGGCAGTGCCCGCGATTGGGCGGCCGTGCGGGAAGATCAACCGCTAACCGTTGTC
GGCATCGACCGCCCGACGATTGACCGCGACGTGAAGGCCATCGGCCGGCGCGACTTCGTAGTGATCGACG
GAGCGCCCCAGGCGGCGGACTTGGCTGTGTCCGCGATCAAGGCAGCCGACTTCGTGCTGATTCCGGTGCA
GCCAAGCCCTTACGACATATGGGCCACCGCCGACCTGGTGGAGCTGGTTAAGCAGCGCATTGAGGTCACG
GATGGAAGGCTACAAGCGGCCTTTGTCGTGTCGCGGGCGATCAAAGGCACGCGCATCGGCGGTGAGGTTG
CCGAGGCGCTGGCCGGGTACGAGCTGCCCATTCTTGAGTCCCGTATCACGCAGCGCGTGAGCTACCCAGG
CACTGCCGCCGCCGGCACAACCGTTCTTGAATCAGAACCCGAGGGCGACGCTGCCCGCGAGGTCCAGGCG
CTGGCCGCTGAAATTAAATCAAAACTCATTTGAGTTAATGAGGTAAAGAGAAAATGAGCAAAAGCACAAA
CACGCTAAGTGCCGGCCGTCCGAGCGCACGCAGCAGCAAGGCTGCAACGTTGGCCAGCCTGGCAGACACG
CCAGCCATGAAGCGGGTCAACTTTCAGTTGCCGGCGGAGGATCACACCAAGCTGAAGATGTACGCGGTAC
GCCAAGGCAAGACCATTACCGAGCTGCTATCTGAATACATCGCGCAGCTACCAGAGTAAATGAGCAAATG
AATAAATGAGTAGATGAATTTTAGCGGCTAAAGGAGGCGGCATGGAAAATCAAGAACAACCAGGCACCGA
CGCCGTGGAATGCCCCATGTGTGGAGGAACGGGCGGTTGGCCAGGCGTAAGCGGCTGGGTTGTCTGCCGG
CCCTGCAATGGCACTGGAACCCCCAAGCCCGAGGAATCGGCGTGAGCGGTCGCAAACCATCCGGCCCGGT
ACAAATCGGCGCGGCGCTGGGTGATGACCTGGTGGAGAAGTTGAAGGCCGCGCAGGCCGCCCAGCGGCAA
CGCATCGAGGCAGAAGCACGCCCCGGTGAATCGTGGCAAGCGGCCGCTGATCGAATCCGCAAAGAATCCC
GGCAACCGCCGGCAGCCGGTGCGCCGTCGATTAGGAAGCCGCCCAAGGGCGACGAGCAACCAGATTTTTT
CGTTCCGATGCTCTATGACGTGGGCACCCGCGATAGTCGCAGCATCATGGACGTGGCCGTTTTCCGTCTG
TCGAAGCGTGACCGACGAGCTGGCGAGGTGATCCGCTACGAGCTTCCAGACGGGCACGTAGAGGTTTCCG
CAGGGCCGGCCGGCATGGCCAGTGTGTGGGATTACGACCTGGTACTGATGGCGGTTTCCCATCTAACCGA
ATCCATGAACCGATACCGGGAAGGGAAGGGAGACAAGCCCGGCCGCGTGTTCCGTCCACACGTTGCGGAC
GTACTCAAGTTCTGCCGGCGAGCCGATGGCGGAAAGCAGAAAGACGACCTGGTAGAAACCTGCATTCGGT
TAAACACCACGCACGTTGCCATGCAGCGTACGAAGAAGGCCAAGAACGGCCGCCTGGTGACGGTATCCGA
GGGTGAAGCCTTGATTAGCCGCTACAAGATCGTAAAGAGCGAAACCGGGCGGCCGGAGTACATCGAGATC
GAGCTAGCTGATTGGATGTACCGCGAGATCACAGAAGGCAAGAACCCGGACGTGCTGACGGTTCACCCCG
ATTACTTTTTGATCGATCCCGGCATCGGCCGTTTTCTCTACCGCCTGGCACGCCGCGCCGCAGGCAAGGC
AGAAGCCAGATGGTTGTTCAAGACGATCTACGAACGCAGTGGCAGCGCCGGAGAGTTCAAGAAGTTCTGT
TTCACCGTGCGCAAGCTGATCGGGTCAAATGACCTGCCGGAGTACGATTTGAAGGAGGAGGCGGGGCAGG
CTGGCCCGATCCTAGTCATGCGCTACCGCAACCTGATCGAGGGCGAAGCATCCGCCGGTTCCTAATGTAC
GGAGCAGATGCTAGGGCAAATTGCCCTAGCAGGGGAAAAAGGTCGAAAAGGTCTCTTTCCTGTGGATAGC
ACGTACATTGGGAACCCAAAGCCGTACATTGGGAACCGGAACCCGTACATTGGGAACCCAAAGCCGTACA
TTGGGAACCGGTCACACATGTAAGTGACTGATATAAAAGAGAAAAAAGGCGATTTTTCCGCCTAAAACTC
TTTAAAACTTATTAAAACTCTTAAAACCCGCCTGGCCTGTGCATAACTGTCTGGCCAGCGCACAGCCGAA
GAGCTGCAAAAAGCGCCTACCCTTCGGTCGCTGCGCTCCCTACGCCCCGCCGCTTCGCGTCGGCCTATCG
CGGCCGCTGGCCGCTCAAAAATGGCTGGCCTACGGCCAGGCAATCTACCAGGGCGCGGACAAGCCGCGCC
GTCGCCACTCGACCGCCGGCGCCCACATCAAGGCACCCTGCCTCGCGCGTTTCGGTGATGACGGTGAAAA
CCTCTGACACATGCAGCTCCCGGAGACGGTCACAGCTTGTCTGTAAGCGGATGCCGGGAGCAGACAAGCC
CGTCAGGGCGCGTCAGCGGGTGTTGGCGGGTGTCGGGGCGCAGCCATGACCCAGTCACGTAGCGATAGCG
GAGTGTATACTGGCTTAACTATGCGGCATCAGAGCAGATTGTACTGAGAGTGCACCATATGCGGTGTGAA
ATACCGCACAGATGCGTAAGGAGAAAATACCGCATCAGGCGCTCTTCCGCTTCCTCGCTCACTGACTCGC
TGCGCTCGGTCGTTCGGCTGCGGCGAGCGGTATCAGCTCACTCAAAGGCGGTAATACGGTTATCCACAGA
ATCAGGGGATAACGCAGGAAAGAACATGTGAGCAAAAGGCCAGCAAAAGGCCAGGAACCGTAAAAAGGCC
GCGTTGCTGGCGTTTTTCCATAGGCTCCGCCCCCCTGACGAGCATCACAAAAATCGACGCTCAAGTCAGA
GGTGGCGAAACCCGACAGGACTATAAAGATACCAGGCGTTTCCCCCTGGAAGCTCCCTCGTGCGCTCTCC
TGTTCCGACCCTGCCGCTTACCGGATACCTGTCCGCCTTTCTCCCTTCGGGAAGCGTGGCGCTTTCTCAT
AGCTCACGCTGTAGGTATCTCAGTTCGGTGTAGGTCGTTCGCTCCAAGCTGGGCTGTGTGCACGAACCCC
CCGTTCAGCCCGACCGCTGCGCCTTATCCGGTAACTATCGTCTTGAGTCCAACCCGGTAAGACACGACTT
ATCGCCACTGGCAGCAGCCACTGGTAACAGGATTAGCAGAGCGAGGTATGTAGGCGGTGCTACAGAGTTC
TTGAAGTGGTGGCCTAACTACGGCTACACTAGAAGGACAGTATTTGGTATCTGCGCTCTGCTGAAGCCAG
TTACCTTCGGAAAAAGAGTTGGTAGCTCTTGATCCGGCAAACAAACCACCGCTGGTAGCGGTGGTTTTTT
TGTTTGCAAGCAGCAGATTACGCGCAGAAAAAAAGGATCTCAAGAAGATCCTTTGATCTTTTCTACGGGG
TCTGACGCTCAGTGGAACGAAAACTCACGTTAAGGGATTTTGGTCATGCATTCTAGGTACTAAAACAATT
CATCCAGTAAAATATAATATTTTATTTTCTCCCAATCAGGCTTGATCCCCAGTAAGTCAAAAAATAGCTC
GACATACTGTTCTTCCCCGATATCCTCCCTGATCGACCGGACGCAGAAGGCAATGTCATACCACTTGTCC
GCCCTGCCGCTTCTCCCAAGATCAATAAAGCCACTTACTTTGCCATCTTTCACAAAGATGTTGCTGTCTC
CCAGGTCGCCGTGGGAAAAGACAAGTTCCTCTTCGGGCTTTTCCGTCTTTAAAAAATCATACAGCTCGCG
CGGATCTTTAAATGGAGTGTCTTCTTCCCAGTTTTCGCAATCCACATCGGCCAGATCGTTATTCAGTAAG
TAATCCAATTCGGCTAAGCGGCTGTCTAAGCTATTCGTATAGGGACAATCCGATATGTCGATGGAGTGAA
AGAGCCTGATGCACTCCGCATACAGCTCGATAATCTTTTCAGGGCTTTGTTCATCTTCATACTCTTCCGA
GCAAAGGACGCCATCGGCCTCACTCATGAGCAGATTGCTCCAGCCATCATGCCGTTCAAAGTGCAGGACC
TTTGGAACAGGCAGCTTTCCTTCCAGCCATAGCATCATGTCCTTTTCCCGTTCCACATCATAGGTGGTCC
CTTTATACCGGCTGTCCGTCATTTTTAAATATAGGTTTTCATTTTCTCCCACCAGCTTATATACCTTAGC
AGGAGACATTCCTTCCGTATCTTTTACGCAGCGGTATTTTTCGATCAGTTTTTTCAATTCCGGTGATATT
CTCATTTTAGCCATTTATTATTTCCTTCCTCTTTTCTACAGTATTTAAAGATACCCCAAGAAGCTAATTA
TAACAAGACGAACTCCAATTCACTGTTCCTTGCATTCTAAAACCTTAAATACCAGAAAACAGCTTTTTCA
AAGTTGTTTTCAAAGTTGGCGTATAACATAGTATCGACGGAGCCGATTTTGAAACCGCGGTGATCACAGG
CAGCAACGCTCTGTCATCGTTACAATCAACATGCTACCCTCCGCGAGATCATCCGTGTTTCAAACCCGGC
AGCTTAGTTGCCGTTCTTCCGAATAGCATCGGTAACATGAGCAAAGTCTGCCGCCTTACAACGGCTCTCC
CGCTGACGCCGTCCCGGACTGATGGGCTGCCTGTATCGAGTGGTGATTTTGTGCCGAGCTGCCGGTCGGG
GAGCTGTTGGCTGGCTGGTGGCAGGATATATTGTGGTGTAAACAAATTGACGCTTAGACAACTTAATAAC
ACATTGCGGACGTTTTTAATGTACTGAATTAACGCCGAATTAATTCGGGGGATCTGGATTTTAGTACTGG
ATTTTGGTTTTAGGAATTAGAAATTTTATTGATAGAAGTATTTTACAAATACAAATACATACTAAGGGTT
TCTTATATGCTCAACACATGAGCGAAACCCTATAGGAACCCTAATTCCCTTATCTGGGAACTACTCACAC
ATTATTATGGAGAAACTCGAGCTTGTCGATCGACAGATCCGGTCGGCATCTACTCTATTTCTTTGCCCTC
GGACGAGTGCTGGGGCGTCGGTTTCCACTATCGGCGAGTACTTCTACACAGCCATCGGTCCAGACGGCCG
CGCTTCTGCGGGCGATTTGTGTACGCCCGACAGTCCCGGCTCCGGATCGGACGATTGCGTCGCATCGACC
CTGCGCCCAAGCTGCATCATCGAAATTGCCGTCAACCAAGCTCTGATAGAGTTGGTCAAGACCAATGCGG
AGCATATACGCCCGGAGTCGTGGCGATCCTGCAAGCTCCGGATGCCTCCGCTCGAAGTAGCGCGTCTGCT
GCTCCATACAAGCCAACCACGGCCTCCAGAAGAAGATGTTGGCGACCTCGTATTGGGAATCCCCGAACAT
CGCCTCGCTCCAGTCAATGACCGCTGTTATGCGGCCATTGTCCGTCAGGACATTGTTGGAGCCGAAATCC
GCGTGCACGAGGTGCCGGACTTCGGGGCAGTCCTCGGCCCAAAGCATCAGCTCATCGAGAGCCTGCGCGA
CGGACGCACTGACGGTGTCGTCCATCACAGTTTGCCAGTGATACACATGGGGATCAGCAATCGCGCATAT
GAAATCACGCCATGTAGTGTATTGACCGATTCCTTGCGGTCCGAATGGGCCGAACCCGCTCGTCTGGCTA
AGATCGGCCGCAGCGATCGCATCCATAGCCTCCGCGACCGGTTGTAGAACAGCGGGCAGTTCGGTTTCAG
GCAGGTCTTGCAACGTGACACCCTGTGCACGGCGGGAGATGCAATAGGTCAGGCTCTCGCTAAACTCCCC
AATGTCAAGCACTTCCGGAATCGGGAGCGCGGCCGATGCAAAGTGCCGATAAACATAACGATCTTTGTAG
AAACCATCGGCGCAGCTATTTACCCGCAGGACATATCCACGCCCTCCTACATCGAAGCTGAAAGCACGAG
ATTCTTCGCCCTCCGAGAGCTGCATCAGGTCGGAGACGCTGTCGAACTTTTCGATCAGAAACTTCTCGAC
AGACGTCGCGGTGAGTTCAGGCTTTTTCATATCTCATTGCCCCCCGGGATCTGCGAAAGCTCGAGAGAGA
TAGATTTGTAGAGAGAGACTGGTGATTTCAGCGTGTCCTCTCCAAATGAAATGAACTTCCTTATATAGAG
GAAGGTCTTGCGAAGGATAGTGGGATTGTGCGTCATCCCTTACGTCAGTGGAGATATCACATCAATCCAC
TTGCTTTGAAGACGTGGTTGGAACGTCTTCTTTTTCCACGATGCTCCTCGTGGGTGGGGGTCCATCTTTG
GGACCACTGTCGGCAGAGGCATCTTGAACGATAGCCTTTCCTTTATCGCAATGATGGCATTTGTAGGTGC
CACCTTCCTTTTCTACTGTCCTTTTGATGAAGTGACAGATAGCTGGGCAATGGAATCCGAGGAGGTTTCC
CGATATTACCCTTTGTTGAAAAGTCTCAATAGCCCTTTGGTCTTCTGAGACTGTATCTTTGATATTCTTG
GAGTAGACGAGAGTGTCGTGCTCCACCATGTTATCACATCAATCCACTTGCTTTGAAGACGTGGTTGGAA
CGTCTTCTTTTTCCACGATGCTCCTCGTGGGTGGGGGTCCATCTTTGGGACCACTGTCGGCAGAGGCATC
TTGAACGATAGCCTTTCCTTTATCGCAATGATGGCATTTGTAGGTGCCACCTTCCTTTTCTACTGTCCTT
TTGATGAAGTGACAGATAGCTGGGCAATGGAATCCGAGGAGGTTTCCCGATATTACCCTTTGTTGAAAAG
TCTCAATAGCCCTTTGGTCTTCTGAGACTGTATCTTTGATATTCTTGGAGTAGACGAGAGTGTCGTGCTC
CACCATGTTGGCAAGCTGCTCTAGCCAATACGCAAACCGCCTCTCCCCGCGCGTTGGCCGATTCATTAAT
GCAGCTGGCACGACAGGTTTCCCGACTGGAAAGCGGGCAGTGAGCGCAACGCAATTAATGTGAGTTAGCT
CACTCATTAGGCACCCCAGGCTTTACACTTTATGCTTCCGGCTCGTATGTTGTGTGGAATTGTGAGCGGA
TAACAATTTCACACAGGAAACAGCTATGACCATGATTACGAATTCGAGCTCGGTACCCGGGGATCCTCTA
GAGTCGACCTGCAGGCATGCAAGCTTGGCACTGGCCGTCGTTTTACAACGTCGTGACTGGGAAAACCCTG
GCGTTACCCAACTTAATCGCCTTGCAGCACATCCCCCTTTCGCCAGCTGGCGTAATAGCGAAGAGGCCCG
CACCGATCGCCCTTCCCAACAGTTGCGCAGCCTGAATGGCGAATGCTAGAGCAGCTTGAGCTTGGATCAG
ATTGTCGTTTCCCGCCTTCAGTTTAGCTTCATGGAGTCAAAGATTCAAATAGAGGACCTAACAGAACTCG
CCGTAAAGACTGGCGAACAGTTCATACAGAGTCTCTTACGACTCAATGACAAGAAGAAAATCTTCGTCAA
CATGGTGGAGCACGACACACTTGTCTACTCCAAAAATATCAAAGATACAGTCTCAGAAGACCAAAGGGCA
ATTGAGACTTTTCAACAAAGGGTAATATCCGGAAACCTCCTCGGATTCCATTGCCCAGCTATCTGTCACT
TTATTGTGAAGATAGTGGAAAAGGAAGGTGGCTCCTACAAATGCCATCATTGCGATAAAGGAAAGGCCAT
CGTTGAAGATGCCTCTGCCGACAGTGGTCCCAAAGATGGACCCCCACCCACGAGGAGCATCGTGGAAAAA
GAAGACGTTCCAACCACGTCTTCAAAGCAAGTGGATTGATGTGATATCTCCACTGACGTAAGGGATGACG
CACAATCCCACTATCCTTCGCAAGACCCTTCCTCTATATAAGGAAGTTCATTTCATTTGGAGAGAACACG
GGGGACTCTTGACCATGGTA
