>Addgene plasmid #84081 | Gma-pCAMBIA-1301-STTM396 | addgene partial sequence | sequence record 167887 | NOSterm-R 5'-attgccaaatgtttgaacga-3'
ATTCACACGTGGTGGTGGTGGTGGTGGCTAGCTTGTTTGCCTCCCTGCTGCGGTTTTTCACCGAAGTTCA
TGCCAGTCCAGCGTTTTTGCAGCAGAAAAGCCGCCGACTTCGGTTTGCGGTCGCGAGTGAAGATCCCTTT
CTTGTTACCGCCAACGCGCAATATGCCTTGCGAGGTCGCAAAATCGGCGAAATTCCATACCTGTTCACCG
ACGACGGCGCTGACGCGATCAAAGACGCGGTGATACATATCCAGCCATGCACACTGATACTCTTCACTCC
ACATGTCGGTGTACATTGAGTGCAGCCCGGCTAACGTATCCACGCCGTATTCGGTGATGATAATCGGCTG
ATGCAGTTTCTCCTGCCAGGCCAGAAGTTCTTTTTCCAGTACCTTCTCTGCCGTTTCCAAATCGCCGCTT
TGGACATACCATCCGTAATAACGGTTCAGGCACAGCACATCAAAGAGATCGCTGATGGTATCGGTGTGAG
CGTCGCAGAACATTACATTGACGCAGGTGATCGGACGCGTCGGGTCGAGTTTACGCGTTGCTTCCGCCAG
TGGCGCGAAATATTCCCGTGCACCTTGCGGACGGGTATCCGGTTCGTTGGCAATACTCCACATCACCACG
CTTGGGTGGTTTTTGTCACGCGCTATCAGCTCTTTAATCGCCTGTAAGTGCGCTTGCTGAGTTTCCCCGT
TGACTGCCTCTTCGCTGTACAGTTCTTTCGGCTTGTTGCCCGCTTCGAAACCAATGCCTAAAGAGAGGTT
AAAGCCGACAGCAGCAGTTTCATCAATCACCACGATGCCATGTTCATCTGCCCAGTCGAGCATCTCTTCA
GCGTAAGGGTAATGCGAG
