>Addgene plasmid #84081 | Gma-pCAMBIA-1301-STTM396 | depositor partial sequence | sequence record 174466 | STTM396
CATTTGGAGAGGACAGCCCAAGCTTAAGTTCAAGAACTAAGCTGTGGAAGTTGTTGTTGTTATGGTCTAA
TTTAAATATGGTCTAAAGAAGAAGAATCTTCCCACAGCCTATTTATTGAACGAATTCGGTACGCTGAAAT
CACCAG
